Addgene plasmid #173843: LentiCRISPRv2-hyg2-dEreg
Purpose: A knockout vector for the dog Ereg.
Depositing lab: Michiyuki Matsuda. Depositing organization: Kyoto University, Graduate School of Biostudies. Publication: Redundant roles of EGFR ligands in the ERK activation waves during collective cell migration. Lin S, Hirayama D, Maryu G, Matsuda K, Hino N, Deguchi E, Aoki K, Iwamoto R, Terai K, Matsuda M. Life Sci Alliance. 2021 Oct 19;5(1). pii: 5/1/e202101206. doi: 10.26508/lsa.202101206. Print 2022 Jan. PubMed 34667080.
Backbone
  Vector backbone: LentiCRISPRv2
  Backbone manufacturer: https://www.addgene.org/52961/
  Vector type: Lentiviral, CRISPR
  Selectable markers: Hygromycin
Growth in bacteria
  Bacterial resistance: Ampicillin, 100 μg/mL
  Growth temperature: 37°C
  Growth strain: NEB Stable
  Copy number: Unknown
Gene/Insert
  Gene/Insert name: A gRNA targeting the dog Ereg gene and the cDNA of CRISPR-Cas9
Terms and licenses: Academic/Nonprofit Terms; Industry Terms: Not Available to Industry
How to cite: LentiCRISPRv2-hyg2-dEreg was a gift from Michiyuki Matsuda (Addgene plasmid # 173843 ; http://n2t.net/addgene:173843 ; RRID:Addgene_173843)
