[The description below was written by a language model from this plasmid's Addgene catalogue record and pLannotate feature annotations shown in this document.]
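Description:
LentiCRISPRv2-hyg2-dEreg is an all-in-one lentiviral CRISPR vector built on the LentiCRISPRv2 backbone and designed to knock out the dog (canine) Ereg gene, which encodes the EGFR ligand epiregulin. It is propagated in E. coli through a high-copy ColE1/pUC-type origin with ampicillin resistance (AmpR), and an f1 origin is also present. The backbone outside the viral genome additionally carries an SV40/EM7-driven BleoR cassette with an SV40 poly(A) signal, although the catalogue lists only hygromycin as the selectable marker for target cells.

The transfer genome is of the third-generation, self-inactivating type. A CMV enhancer/promoter fused to a truncated HIV-1 5' LTR drives genomic RNA production in packaging cells. It is followed by the Ψ packaging signal with a gag fragment, the RRE for Rev-dependent nuclear export, the cPPT/CTS, and a ΔU3 3' LTR with a downstream bGH poly(A) signal. No WPRE is annotated in the feature table.

Between the LTRs are two expression units. A human U6 RNA polymerase III promoter transcribes the Ereg-targeting guide fused to the Streptococcus pyogenes gRNA scaffold. An EF-1α core promoter then drives S. pyogenes Cas9, which is linked through an EMCV IRES to hygromycin B phosphotransferase. Cas9 and the resistance marker are therefore translated from a single transcript, so hygromycin selection enriches for Cas9-expressing cells.

After packaging and transduction, the integrated provirus supplies both nuclease and guide to make double-strand breaks at Ereg. The associated publication concerns the redundant roles of EGFR ligands in ERK activation waves during collective cell migration.
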