Features (pLannotate 1.2.2; 33 found; start..end, strand, type, name):
    133..233     +  CDS            Rev (fragment): human immunodeficiency virus 1 (HIV-1) Rev protein; rev; enhances nuclear export of unspliced and incompletely spliced viral mRNAs
    283..400     +  misc_feature   cPPT/CTS: central polypurine tract and central termination sequence of HIV-1
    451..691     +  promoter       U6 promoter: RNA polymerase III promoter for human U6 snRNA
    721..796     +  misc_RNA       gRNA scaffold: guide RNA scaffold for the Streptococcus pyogenes CRISPR/Cas9 system
    814..832     +  CDS            small t antigen (fragment): SV40 (simian virus 40) small t antigen
    858..1069    +  promoter       EF-1α core promoter: core promoter for human elongation factor EF-1α
   1094..5197    +  CDS            Cas9: Cas9 (Csn1) endonuclease from the Streptococcus pyogenes Type II CRISPR/Cas system generates RNA-guided double strand breaks in DNA
   5414..5876    +  misc_feature   IRES: internal ribosome entry site (IRES) of the encephalomyocarditis virus (EMCV)
   5914..6934    +  CDS            HygR (fragment): hygromycin B phosphotransferase confers resistance to hygromycin
   6984..7091    +  CDS            nef (fragment): NEF_HV1Z2 - Experimental evidence at protein level: Swiss-Prot protein existence level 1. Extracellular Nef protein targets CD4(+) T-lymphocytes for apoptosis by interacting with CXCR4 surface receptors. From Human immunodeficiency virus type 1 group M subtype D (isolate Z2/CDC-Z34) (HIV-1).
   7093..7326    +  LTR            3' LTR (ΔU3): self-inactivating 3' long terminal repeat (LTR) from HIV-1
   7358..7582    +  polyA_signal   bGH poly(A) signal: bovine growth hormone polyadenylation signal
   7586..7607    +  promoter       SV40 promoter (fragment): SV40 enhancer and early promoter
   7628..8056    +  rep_origin     f1 ori (sequence partly withheld): f1 bacteriophage origin of replication; arrow indicates direction of (+) strand synthesis
   8070..8399    +  promoter       SV40 promoter: SV40 enhancer and early promoter
   8447..8494    +  promoter       EM7 promoter: synthetic bacterial promoter&nbsp
   8513..8887    +  CDS            BleoR: antibiotic-binding protein; Sh ble from Streptoalloteichus hindustanus; confers resistance to bleomycin, phleomycin, and Zeocin™
   8897..9022    +  CDS            ble (fragment): BLE_KLEPN - Experimental evidence at protein level: Swiss-Prot protein existence level 1. Binding protein with a strong affinity to the bleomycin family of antibiotics. Binds to CL990; an antimitotic-antibiotic compound. From Klebsiella pneumoniae.
   9017..9138    +  polyA_signal   SV40 poly(A) signal: SV40 polyadenylation signal
   9209..9231    -  protein_bind   lac operator (fragment): The lac repressor binds to the lac operator to inhibit transcription in E. coli. This inhibition can be relieved by adding lactose or isopropyl-β-D-thiogalactopyranoside (IPTG). lac repressor encoded by lacI
   9235..9265    -  promoter       lac promoter: promoter for the E. coli lac operon
   9280..9301    -  protein_bind   CAP binding site: CAP binding activates transcription in the presence of cAMP. E. coli catabolite activator protein
   9314..9406    -  CDS            lacI (fragment): lac repressor; lacI; The lac repressor binds to the lac operator to inhibit transcription in E. coli. This inhibition can be relieved by adding lactose or isopropyl-β-D-thiogalactopyranoside (IPTG).
   9589..10177   -  rep_origin     ori: high-copy-number ColE1/pMB1/pBR322/pUC origin of replication
  10348..11208   -  CDS            AmpR: β-lactamase; bla; confers resistance to ampicillin, carbenicillin, and related antibiotics
  11209..11313   -  promoter       AmpR promoter: bla
  11372..11424   -  misc_feature   bom (fragment): basis of mobility region from pBR322
  11579..11958   +  enhancer       CMV enhancer: human cytomegalovirus immediate early enhancer
  11959..12158   +  promoter       CMV promoter: human cytomegalovirus (CMV) immediate early promoter
  12176..12356   +  LTR            5' LTR (truncated): truncated 5' long terminal repeat (LTR) from HIV-1
  12403..12528   +  misc_feature   HIV-1 Ψ: packaging signal of human immunodeficiency virus type 1
  12512..12875   +  CDS            HIV-1 gag (fragment): gag protein from human immunodeficiency virus 1; gag
  13021..13254   +  misc_feature   RRE: The Rev response element (RRE) of HIV-1 allows for Rev-dependent mRNA export from the nucleus to the cytoplasm.
>Addgene plasmid #173843 | LentiCRISPRv2-hyg2-dEreg | addgene full sequence | sequence record 340303 | Addgene NGS Result
ATAACAAATTGGCTGTGGTATATAAAATTATTCATAATGATAGTAGGAGGCTTGGTAGGTTTAAGAATAG
TTTTTGCTGTACTTTCTATAGTGAATAGAGTTAGGCAGGGATATTCACCATTATCGTTTCAGACCCACCT
CCCAACCCCGAGGGGACCCGACAGGCCCGAAGGAATAGAAGAAGAAGGTGGAGAGAGAGACAGAGACAGA
TCCATTCGATTAGTGAACGGATCGGCACTGCGTGCGCCAATTCTGCAGACAAATGGCAGTATTCATCCAC
AATTTTAAAAGAAAAGGGGGGATTGGGGGGTACAGTGCAGGGGAAAGAATAGTAGACATAATAGCAACAG
ACATACAAACTAAAGAATTACAAAAACAAATTACAAAAATTCAAAATTTTCGGGTTTATTACAGGGACAG
CAGAGATCCAGTTTGGTTAATTAAGGTACCGAGGGCCTATTTCCCATGATTCCTTCATATTTGCATATAC
GATACAAGGCTGTTAGAGAGATAATTAGAATTAATTTGACTGTAAACACAAAGATATTAGTACAAAATAC
GTGACGTAGAAAGTAATAATTTCTTGGGTAGTTTGCAGTTTTAAAATTATGTTTTAAAATGGACTATCAT
ATGCTTACCGTAACTTGAAAGTATTTCGATTTCTTGGCTTTATATATCTTGTGGAAAGGACGAAACACCG
GATAGAAGACAACCCACGTGGTTTTAGAGCTAGAAATAGCAAGTTAAAATAAGGCTAGTCCGTTATCAAC
TTGAAAAAGTGGCACCGAGTCGGTGCTTTTTTGAATTCGCTAGCTAGGTCTTGAAAGGAGTGGGAATTGG
CTCCGGTGCCCGTCAGTGGGCAGAGCGCACATCGCCCACAGTCCCCGAGAAGTTGGGGGGAGGGGTCGGC
AATTGATCCGGTGCCTAGAGAAGGTGGCGCGGGGTAAACTGGGAAAGTGATGTCGTGTACTGGCTCCGCC
TTTTTCCCGAGGGTGGGGGAGAACCGTATATAAGTGCAGTAGTCGCCGTGAACGTTCTTTTTCGCAACGG
GTTTGCCGCCAGAACACAGGACCGGTTCTAGAGCGCTGCCACCATGGACAAGAAGTACAGCATCGGCCTG
GACATCGGCACCAACTCTGTGGGCTGGGCCGTGATCACCGACGAGTACAAGGTGCCCAGCAAGAAATTCA
AGGTGCTGGGCAACACCGACCGGCACAGCATCAAGAAGAACCTGATCGGAGCCCTGCTGTTCGACAGCGG
CGAAACAGCCGAGGCCACCCGGCTGAAGAGAACCGCCAGAAGAAGATACACCAGACGGAAGAACCGGATC
TGCTATCTGCAAGAGATCTTCAGCAACGAGATGGCCAAGGTGGACGACAGCTTCTTCCACAGACTGGAAG
AGTCCTTCCTGGTGGAAGAGGATAAGAAGCACGAGCGGCACCCCATCTTCGGCAACATCGTGGACGAGGT
GGCCTACCACGAGAAGTACCCCACCATCTACCACCTGAGAAAGAAACTGGTGGACAGCACCGACAAGGCC
GACCTGCGGCTGATCTATCTGGCCCTGGCCCACATGATCAAGTTCCGGGGCCACTTCCTGATCGAGGGCG
ACCTGAACCCCGACAACAGCGACGTGGACAAGCTGTTCATCCAGCTGGTGCAGACCTACAACCAGCTGTT
CGAGGAAAACCCCATCAACGCCAGCGGCGTGGACGCCAAGGCCATCCTGTCTGCCAGACTGAGCAAGAGC
AGACGGCTGGAAAATCTGATCGCCCAGCTGCCCGGCGAGAAGAAGAATGGCCTGTTCGGAAACCTGATTG
CCCTGAGCCTGGGCCTGACCCCCAACTTCAAGAGCAACTTCGACCTGGCCGAGGATGCCAAACTGCAGCT
GAGCAAGGACACCTACGACGACGACCTGGACAACCTGCTGGCCCAGATCGGCGACCAGTACGCCGACCTG
TTTCTGGCCGCCAAGAACCTGTCCGACGCCATCCTGCTGAGCGACATCCTGAGAGTGAACACCGAGATCA
CCAAGGCCCCCCTGAGCGCCTCTATGATCAAGAGATACGACGAGCACCACCAGGACCTGACCCTGCTGAA
AGCTCTCGTGCGGCAGCAGCTGCCTGAGAAGTACAAAGAGATTTTCTTCGACCAGAGCAAGAACGGCTAC
GCCGGCTACATTGACGGCGGAGCCAGCCAGGAAGAGTTCTACAAGTTCATCAAGCCCATCCTGGAAAAGA
TGGACGGCACCGAGGAACTGCTCGTGAAGCTGAACAGAGAGGACCTGCTGCGGAAGCAGCGGACCTTCGA
CAACGGCAGCATCCCCCACCAGATCCACCTGGGAGAGCTGCACGCCATTCTGCGGCGGCAGGAAGATTTT
TACCCATTCCTGAAGGACAACCGGGAAAAGATCGAGAAGATCCTGACCTTCCGCATCCCCTACTACGTGG
GCCCTCTGGCCAGGGGAAACAGCAGATTCGCCTGGATGACCAGAAAGAGCGAGGAAACCATCACCCCCTG
GAACTTCGAGGAAGTGGTGGACAAGGGCGCTTCCGCCCAGAGCTTCATCGAGCGGATGACCAACTTCGAT
AAGAACCTGCCCAACGAGAAGGTGCTGCCCAAGCACAGCCTGCTGTACGAGTACTTCACCGTGTATAACG
AGCTGACCAAAGTGAAATACGTGACCGAGGGAATGAGAAAGCCCGCCTTCCTGAGCGGCGAGCAGAAAAA
GGCCATCGTGGACCTGCTGTTCAAGACCAACCGGAAAGTGACCGTGAAGCAGCTGAAAGAGGACTACTTC
AAGAAAATCGAGTGCTTCGACTCCGTGGAAATCTCCGGCGTGGAAGATCGGTTCAACGCCTCCCTGGGCA
CATACCACGATCTGCTGAAAATTATCAAGGACAAGGACTTCCTGGACAATGAGGAAAACGAGGACATTCT
GGAAGATATCGTGCTGACCCTGACACTGTTTGAGGACAGAGAGATGATCGAGGAACGGCTGAAAACCTAT
GCCCACCTGTTCGACGACAAAGTGATGAAGCAGCTGAAGCGGCGGAGATACACCGGCTGGGGCAGGCTGA
GCCGGAAGCTGATCAACGGCATCCGGGACAAGCAGTCCGGCAAGACAATCCTGGATTTCCTGAAGTCCGA
CGGCTTCGCCAACAGAAACTTCATGCAGCTGATCCACGACGACAGCCTGACCTTTAAAGAGGACATCCAG
AAAGCCCAGGTGTCCGGCCAGGGCGATAGCCTGCACGAGCACATTGCCAATCTGGCCGGCAGCCCCGCCA
TTAAGAAGGGCATCCTGCAGACAGTGAAGGTGGTGGACGAGCTCGTGAAAGTGATGGGCCGGCACAAGCC
CGAGAACATCGTGATCGAAATGGCCAGAGAGAACCAGACCACCCAGAAGGGACAGAAGAACAGCCGCGAG
AGAATGAAGCGGATCGAAGAGGGCATCAAAGAGCTGGGCAGCCAGATCCTGAAAGAACACCCCGTGGAAA
ACACCCAGCTGCAGAACGAGAAGCTGTACCTGTACTACCTGCAGAATGGGCGGGATATGTACGTGGACCA
GGAACTGGACATCAACCGGCTGTCCGACTACGATGTGGACCATATCGTGCCTCAGAGCTTTCTGAAGGAC
GACTCCATCGACAACAAGGTGCTGACCAGAAGCGACAAGAACCGGGGCAAGAGCGACAACGTGCCCTCCG
AAGAGGTCGTGAAGAAGATGAAGAACTACTGGCGGCAGCTGCTGAACGCCAAGCTGATTACCCAGAGAAA
GTTCGACAATCTGACCAAGGCCGAGAGAGGCGGCCTGAGCGAACTGGATAAGGCCGGCTTCATCAAGAGA
CAGCTGGTGGAAACCCGGCAGATCACAAAGCACGTGGCACAGATCCTGGACTCCCGGATGAACACTAAGT
ACGACGAGAATGACAAGCTGATCCGGGAAGTGAAAGTGATCACCCTGAAGTCCAAGCTGGTGTCCGATTT
CCGGAAGGATTTCCAGTTTTACAAAGTGCGCGAGATCAACAACTACCACCACGCCCACGACGCCTACCTG
AACGCCGTCGTGGGAACCGCCCTGATCAAAAAGTACCCTAAGCTGGAAAGCGAGTTCGTGTACGGCGACT
ACAAGGTGTACGACGTGCGGAAGATGATCGCCAAGAGCGAGCAGGAAATCGGCAAGGCTACCGCCAAGTA
CTTCTTCTACAGCAACATCATGAACTTTTTCAAGACCGAGATTACCCTGGCCAACGGCGAGATCCGGAAG
CGGCCTCTGATCGAGACAAACGGCGAAACCGGGGAGATCGTGTGGGATAAGGGCCGGGATTTTGCCACCG
TGCGGAAAGTGCTGAGCATGCCCCAAGTGAATATCGTGAAAAAGACCGAGGTGCAGACAGGCGGCTTCAG
CAAAGAGTCTATCCTGCCCAAGAGGAACAGCGATAAGCTGATCGCCAGAAAGAAGGACTGGGACCCTAAG
AAGTACGGCGGCTTCGACAGCCCCACCGTGGCCTATTCTGTGCTGGTGGTGGCCAAAGTGGAAAAGGGCA
AGTCCAAGAAACTGAAGAGTGTGAAAGAGCTGCTGGGGATCACCATCATGGAAAGAAGCAGCTTCGAGAA
GAATCCCATCGACTTTCTGGAAGCCAAGGGCTACAAAGAAGTGAAAAAGGACCTGATCATCAAGCTGCCT
AAGTACTCCCTGTTCGAGCTGGAAAACGGCCGGAAGAGAATGCTGGCCTCTGCCGGCGAACTGCAGAAGG
GAAACGAACTGGCCCTGCCCTCCAAATATGTGAACTTCCTGTACCTGGCCAGCCACTATGAGAAGCTGAA
GGGCTCCCCCGAGGATAATGAGCAGAAACAGCTGTTTGTGGAACAGCACAAGCACTACCTGGACGAGATC
ATCGAGCAGATCAGCGAGTTCTCCAAGAGAGTGATCCTGGCCGACGCTAATCTGGACAAAGTGCTGTCCG
CCTACAACAAGCACCGGGATAAGCCCATCAGAGAGCAGGCCGAGAATATCATCCACCTGTTTACCCTGAC
CAATCTGGGAGCCCCTGCCGCCTTCAAGTACTTTGACACCACCATCGACCGGAAGAGGTACACCAGCACC
AAAGAGGTGCTGGACGCCACCCTGATCCACCAGAGCATCACCGGCCTGTACGAGACACGGATCGACCTGT
CTCAGCTGGGAGGCGACAAGCGACCTGCCGCCACAAAGAAGGCTGGACAGGCTAAGAAGAAGAAAGATTA
CAAAGACGATGACGATAAGGGCTCTAGAGGATCCCGGTTTCCCTCTAGCGGGATCAATTCCGCCCCCCCC
CCCTAACGTTACTGGCCGAAGCCGCTTGGAATAAGGCCGGTGTGCGTTTGTCTATATGTTATTTTCCACC
ATATTGCCGTCTTTTGGCAATGTGAGGGCCCGGAAACCTGGCCCTGTCTTCTTGACGAGCATTCCTAGGG
GTCTTTCCCCTCTCGCCAAAGGAATGCAAGGTCTGTTGAATGTCGTGAAGGAAGCAGTTCCTCTGGAAGC
TTCTTGAAGACAAACAACGTCTGTAGCGACCCTTTGCAGGCAGCGGAACCCCCCACCTGGCGACAGGTGC
CTCTGCGGCCAAAAGCCACGTGTATAAGATACACCTGCAAAGGCGGCACAACCCCAGTGCCACGTTGTGA
GTTGGATAGTTGTGGAAAGAGTCAAATGGCTCTCCTCAAGCGTATTCAACAAGGGGCTGAAGGATGCCCA
GAAGGTACCCCATTGTATGGGATCTGATCTGGGGCCTCGGTGCACATGCTTTACATGTGTTTAGTCGAGG
TTAAAAAAACGTCTAGGCCCCCCGAACCACGGGGACGTGGTTTTCCTTTGAAAAACACGATGATAAGCTT
GCCACAACCCGTACCAAAGATGGATAGATCCGGAAAGCCTGAACTCACCGCGACGTCTGTCGAGAAGTTT
CTGATCGAAAAGTTCGACAGCGTGTCCGACCTGATGCAGCTCTCGGAGGGCGAAGAATCTCGTGCTTTCA
GCTTCGATGTAGGAGGGCGTGGATATGTCCTGCGGGTAAATAGCTGCGCCGATGGTTTCTACAAAGATCG
TTATGTTTATCGGCACTTTGCATCGGCCGCGCTCCCGATTCCGGAAGTGCTTGACATTGGGGAGTTCAGC
GAGAGCCTGACCTATTGCATCTCCCGCCGTGCACAGGGTGTCACGTTGCAAGACCTGCCTGAAACCGAAC
TGCCCGCTGTTCTGCAGCCGGTCGCGGAGGCCATGGATGCGATCGCTGCGGCCGATCTTAGCCAGACGAG
CGGGTTCGGCCCATTCGGACCGCAAGGAATCGGTCAATACACTACATGGCGTGATTTCATATGCGCGATT
GCTGATCCCCATGTGTATCACTGGCAAACTGTGATGGACGACACCGTCAGTGCGTCCGTCGCGCAGGCTC
TCGATGAGCTGATGCTTTGGGCCGAGGACTGCCCCGAAGTCCGGCACCTCGTGCACGCGGATTTCGGCTC
CAACAATGTCCTGACGGACAATGGCCGCATAACAGCGGTCATTGACTGGAGCGAGGCGATGTTCGGGGAT
TCCCAATACGAGGTCGCCAACATCTTCTTCTGGAGGCCGTGGTTGGCTTGTATGGAGCAGCAGACGCGCT
ACTTCGAGCGGAGGCATCCGGAGCTTGCAGGATCGCCGCGGCTCCGGGCGTATATGCTCCGCATTGGTCT
TGACCAACTCTATCAGAGCTTGGTTGACGGCAATTTCGATGATGCAGCTTGGGCGCAGGGTCGATGCGAC
GCAATCGTCCGATCCGGAGCCGGGACTGTCGGGCGTACACAAATCGCCCGCAGAAGCGCGGCCGTCTGGA
CCGATGGCTGTGTAGAAGTACTCGCCGATAGTGGAAACCGACGCCCCAGCACTCGTCCGAGGGCAAAGGA
ATAGAGGGCCTGCTGCCGGCTCTGCGGCCTCTTCCGCGTCTTCGCCTTCGCCCTCAGACGAGTCGGATCT
CCCTTTGGGCCGCCTCCCCGCGTCGACTTTAAGACCAATGACTTACAAGGCAGCTGTAGATCTTAGCCAC
TTTTTAAAAGAAAAGGGGGGACTGGAAGGGCTAATTCACTCCCAACGAAGACAAGATCTGCTTTTTGCTT
GTACTGGGTCTCTCTGGTTAGACCAGATCTGAGCCTGGGAGCTCTCTGGCTAACTAGGGAACCCACTGCT
TAAGCCTCAATAAAGCTTGCCTTGAGTGCTTCAAGTAGTGTGTGCCCGTCTGTTGTGTGACTCTGGTAAC
TAGAGATCCCTCAGACCCTTTTAGTCAGTGTGGAAAATCTCTAGCAGGGCCCGTTTAAACCCGCTGATCA
GCCTCGACTGTGCCTTCTAGTTGCCAGCCATCTGTTGTTTGCCCCTCCCCCGTGCCTTCCTTGACCCTGG
AAGGTGCCACTCCCACTGTCCTTTCCTAATAAAATGAGGAAATTGCATCGCATTGTCTGAGTAGGTGTCA
TTCTATTCTGGGGGGTGGGGTGGGGCAGGACAGCAAGGGGGAGGATTGGGAAGACAATAGCAGGCATGCT
GGGGATGCGGTGGGCTCTATGGCTTCTGAGGCGGAAAGAACCAGCTGGGGCTCTAGGGGGTATCCCC
[124 nt withheld, positions 7628-7751]
C
[91 nt withheld, positions 7753-7843]
A
[49 nt withheld, positions 7845-7893]
CCTTTGACGTTGGAGTCCACGTTCTTT
[37 nt withheld, positions 7921-7957]
ACCCTATCTCGGTCTATTCTTTTGATTTATAAGGGATTTTGCCGATTTCGGCCTATTGGTTAAAAAATGA
GCTGATTTAACAAAAATTTAACGCGAATTAATTCTGTGGAATGTGTGTCAGTTAGGGTGTGGAAAGTCCC
CAGGCTCCCCAGCAGGCAGAAGTATGCAAAGCATGCATCTCAATTAGTCAGCAACCAGGTGTGGAAAGTC
CCCAGGCTCCCCAGCAGGCAGAAGTATGCAAAGCATGCATCTCAATTAGTCAGCAACCATAGTCCCGCCC
CTAACTCCGCCCATCCCGCCCCTAACTCCGCCCAGTTCCGCCCATTCTCCGCCCCATGGCTGACTAATTT
TTTTTATTTATGCAGAGGCCGAGGCCGCCTCTGCCTCTGAGCTATTCCAGAAGTAGTGAGGAGGCTTTTT
TGGAGGCCTAGGCTTTTGCAAAAAGCTCCCGGGAGCTTGTATATCCATTTTCGGATCTGATCAGCACGTG
TTGACAATTAATCATCGGCATAGTATATCGGCATAGTATAATACGACAAGGTGAGGAACTAAACCATGGC
CAAGTTGACCAGTGCCGTTCCGGTGCTCACCGCGCGCGACGTCGCCGGAGCGGTCGAGTTCTGGACCGAC
CGGCTCGGGTTCTCCCGGGACTTCGTGGAGGACGACTTCGCCGGTGTGGTCCGGGACGACGTGACCCTGT
TCATCAGCGCGGTCCAGGACCAGGTGGTGCCGGACAACACCCTGGCCTGGGTGTGGGTGCGCGGCCTGGA
CGAGCTGTACGCCGAGTGGTCGGAGGTCGTGTCCACGAACTTCCGGGACGCCTCCGGGCCGGCCATGACC
GAGATCGGCGAGCAGCCGTGGGGGCGGGAGTTCGCCCTGCGCGACCCGGCCGGCAACTGCGTGCACTTCG
TGGCCGAGGAGCAGGACTGACACGTGCTACGAGATTTCGATTCCACCGCCGCCTTCTATGAAAGGTTGGG
CTTCGGAATCGTTTTCCGGGACGCCGGCTGGATGATCCTCCAGCGCGGGGATCTCATGCTGGAGTTCTTC
GCCCACCCCAACTTGTTTATTGCAGCTTATAATGGTTACAAATAAAGCAATAGCATCACAAATTTCACAA
ATAAAGCATTTTTTTCACTGCATTCTAGTTGTGGTTTGTCCAAACTCATCAATGTATCTTATCATGTCTG
TATACCGTCGACCTCTAGCTAGAGCTTGGCGTAATCATGGTCATAGCTGTTTCCTGTGTGAAATTGTTAT
CCGCTCACAATTCCACACAACATACGAGCCGGAAGCATAAAGTGTAAAGCCTGGGGTGCCTAATGAGTGA
GCTAACTCACATTAATTGCGTTGCGCTCACTGCCCGCTTTCCAGTCGGGAAACCTGTCGTGCCAGCTGCA
TTAATGAATCGGCCAACGCGCGGGGAGAGGCGGTTTGCGTATTGGGCGCTCTTCCGCTTCCTCGCTCACT
GACTCGCTGCGCTCGGTCGTTCGGCTGCGGCGAGCGGTATCAGCTCACTCAAAGGCGGTAATACGGTTAT
CCACAGAATCAGGGGATAACGCAGGAAAGAACATGTGAGCAAAAGGCCAGCAAAAGGCCAGGAACCGTAA
AAAGGCCGCGTTGCTGGCGTTTTTCCATAGGCTCCGCCCCCCTGACGAGCATCACAAAAATCGACGCTCA
AGTCAGAGGTGGCGAAACCCGACAGGACTATAAAGATACCAGGCGTTTCCCCCTGGAAGCTCCCTCGTGC
GCTCTCCTGTTCCGACCCTGCCGCTTACCGGATACCTGTCCGCCTTTCTCCCTTCGGGAAGCGTGGCGCT
TTCTCATAGCTCACGCTGTAGGTATCTCAGTTCGGTGTAGGTCGTTCGCTCCAAGCTGGGCTGTGTGCAC
GAACCCCCCGTTCAGCCCGACCGCTGCGCCTTATCCGGTAACTATCGTCTTGAGTCCAACCCGGTAAGAC
ACGACTTATCGCCACTGGCAGCAGCCACTGGTAACAGGATTAGCAGAGCGAGGTATGTAGGCGGTGCTAC
AGAGTTCTTGAAGTGGTGGCCTAACTACGGCTACACTAGAAGAACAGTATTTGGTATCTGCGCTCTGCTG
AAGCCAGTTACCTTCGGAAAAAGAGTTGGTAGCTCTTGATCCGGCAAACAAACCACCGCTGGTAGCGGTG
GTTTTTTTGTTTGCAAGCAGCAGATTACGCGCAGAAAAAAAGGATCTCAAGAAGATCCTTTGATCTTTTC
TACGGGGTCTGACGCTCAGTGGAACGAAAACTCACGTTAAGGGATTTTGGTCATGAGATTATCAAAAAGG
ATCTTCACCTAGATCCTTTTAAATTAAAAATGAAGTTTTAAATCAATCTAAAGTATATATGAGTAAACTT
GGTCTGACAGTTACCAATGCTTAATCAGTGAGGCACCTATCTCAGCGATCTGTCTATTTCGTTCATCCAT
AGTTGCCTGACTCCCCGTCGTGTAGATAACTACGATACGGGAGGGCTTACCATCTGGCCCCAGTGCTGCA
ATGATACCGCGAGACCCACGCTCACCGGCTCCAGATTTATCAGCAATAAACCAGCCAGCCGGAAGGGCCG
AGCGCAGAAGTGGTCCTGCAACTTTATCCGCCTCCATCCAGTCTATTAATTGTTGCCGGGAAGCTAGAGT
AAGTAGTTCGCCAGTTAATAGTTTGCGCAACGTTGTTGCCATTGCTACAGGCATCGTGGTGTCACGCTCG
TCGTTTGGTATGGCTTCATTCAGCTCCGGTTCCCAACGATCAAGGCGAGTTACATGATCCCCCATGTTGT
GCAAAAAAGCGGTTAGCTCCTTCGGTCCTCCGATCGTTGTCAGAAGTAAGTTGGCCGCAGTGTTATCACT
CATGGTTATGGCAGCACTGCATAATTCTCTTACTGTCATGCCATCCGTAAGATGCTTTTCTGTGACTGGT
GAGTACTCAACCAAGTCATTCTGAGAATAGTGTATGCGGCGACCGAGTTGCTCTTGCCCGGCGTCAATAC
GGGATAATACCGCGCCACATAGCAGAACTTTAAAAGTGCTCATCATTGGAAAACGTTCTTCGGGGCGAAA
ACTCTCAAGGATCTTACCGCTGTTGAGATCCAGTTCGATGTAACCCACTCGTGCACCCAACTGATCTTCA
GCATCTTTTACTTTCACCAGCGTTTCTGGGTGAGCAAAAACAGGAAGGCAAAATGCCGCAAAAAAGGGAA
TAAGGGCGACACGGAAATGTTGAATACTCATACTCTTCCTTTTTCAATATTATTGAAGCATTTATCAGGG
TTATTGTCTCATGAGCGGATACATATTTGAATGTATTTAGAAAAATAAACAAATAGGGGTTCCGCGCACA
TTTCCCCGAAAAGTGCCACCTGACGTCGACGGATCGGGAGATCTCCCGATCCCCTATGGTGCACTCTCAG
TACAATCTGCTCTGATGCCGCATAGTTAAGCCAGTATCTGCTCCCTGCTTGTGTGTTGGAGGTCGCTGAG
TAGTGCGCGAGCAAAATTTAAGCTACAACAAGGCAAGGCTTGACCGACAATTGCATGAAGAATCTGCTTA
GGGTTAGGCGTTTTGCGCTGCTTCGCGATGTACGGGCCAGATATACGCGTTGACATTGATTATTGACTAG
TTATTAATAGTAATCAATTACGGGGTCATTAGTTCATAGCCCATATATGGAGTTCCGCGTTACATAACTT
ACGGTAAATGGCCCGCCTGGCTGACCGCCCAACGACCCCCGCCCATTGACGTCAATAATGACGTATGTTC
CCATAGTAACGCCAATAGGGACTTTCCATTGACGTCAATGGGTGGAGTATTTACGGTAAACTGCCCACTT
GGCAGTACATCAAGTGTATCATATGCCAAGTACGCCCCCTATTGACGTCAATGACGGTAAATGGCCCGCC
TGGCATTATGCCCAGTACATGACCTTATGGGACTTTCCTACTTGGCAGTACATCTACGTATTAGTCATCG
CTATTACCATGGTGATGCGGTTTTGGCAGTACATCAATGGGCGTGGATAGCGGTTTGACTCACGGGGATT
TCCAAGTCTCCACCCCATTGACGTCAATGGGAGTTTGTTTTGGCACCAAAATCAACGGGACTTTCCAAAA
TGTCGTAACAACTCCGCCCCATTGACGCAAATGGGCGGTAGGCGTGTACGGTGGGAGGTCTATATAAGCA
GCGCGTTTTGCCTGTACTGGGTCTCTCTGGTTAGACCAGATCTGAGCCTGGGAGCTCTCTGGCTAACTAG
GGAACCCACTGCTTAAGCCTCAATAAAGCTTGCCTTGAGTGCTTCAAGTAGTGTGTGCCCGTCTGTTGTG
TGACTCTGGTAACTAGAGATCCCTCAGACCCTTTTAGTCAGTGTGGAAAATCTCTAGCAGTGGCGCCCGA
ACAGGGACTTGAAAGCGAAAGGGAAACCAGAGGAGCTCTCTCGACGCAGGACTCGGCTTGCTGAAGCGCG
CACGGCAAGAGGCGAGGGGCGGCGACTGGTGAGTACGCCAAAAATTTTGACTAGCGGAGGCTAGAAGGAG
AGAGATGGGTGCGAGAGCGTCAGTATTAAGCGGGGGAGAATTAGATCGCGATGGGAAAAAATTCGGTTAA
GGCCAGGGGGAAAGAAAAAATATAAATTAAAACATATAGTATGGGCAAGCAGGGAGCTAGAACGATTCGC
AGTTAATCCTGGCCTGTTAGAAACATCAGAAGGCTGTAGACAAATACTGGGACAGCTACAACCATCCCTT
CAGACAGGATCAGAAGAACTTAGATCATTATATAATACAGTAGCAACCCTCTATTGTGTGCATCAAAGGA
TAGAGATAAAAGACACCAAGGAAGCTTTAGACAAGATAGAGGAAGAGCAAAACAAAAGTAAGACCACCGC
ACAGCAAGCGGCCGCTGATCTTCAGACCTGGAGGAGGAGATATGAGGGACAATTGGAGAAGTGAATTATA
TAAATATAAAGTAGTAAAAATTGAACCATTAGGAGTAGCACCCACCAAGGCAAAGAGAAGAGTGGTGCAG
AGAGAAAAAAGAGCAGTGGGAATAGGAGCTTTGTTCCTTGGGTTCTTGGGAGCAGCAGGAAGCACTATGG
GCGCAGCGTCAATGACGCTGACGGTACAGGCCAGACAATTATTGTCTGGTATAGTGCAGCAGCAGAACAA
TTTGCTGAGGGCTATTGAGGCGCAACAGCATCTGTTGCAACTCACAGTCTGGGGCATCAAGCAGCTCCAG
GCAAGAATCCTGGCTGTGGAAAGATACCTAAAGGATCAACAGCTCCTGGGGATTTGGGGTTGCTCTGGAA
AACTCATTTGCACCACTGCTGTGCCTTGGAATGCTAGTTGGAGTAATAAATCTCTGGAACAGATTTGGAA
TCACACGACCTGGATGGAGTGGGACAGAGAAATTAACAATTACACAAGCTTAATACACTCCTTAATTGAA
GAATCGCAAAACCAGCAAGAAAAGAATGAACAAGAATTATTGGAATTAGATAAATGGGCAAGTTTGTGGA
ATTGGTTTAAC
